>Addgene plasmid #147556 | pcDNA3.1-MS2-HA-HsSmg7_T | addgene full sequence | sequence record 412552 | Addgene NGS Result
GACATTGATTATTGACTAGTTATTAATAGTAATCAATTACGGGGTCATTAGTTCATAGCCCATATATGGA
GTTCCGCGTTACATAACTTACGGTAAATGGCCCGCCTGGCTGACCGCCCAACGACCCCCGCCCATTGACG
TCAATAATGACGTATGTTCCCATAGTAACGCCAATAGGGACTTTCCATTGACGTCAATGGGTGGAGTATT
TACGGTAAACTGCCCACTTGGCAGTACATCAAGTGTATCATATGCCAAGTACGCCCCCTATTGACGTCAA
TGACGGTAAATGGCCCGCCTGGCATTATGCCCAGTACATGACCTTATGGGACTTTCCTACTTGGCAGTAC
ATCTACGTATTAGTCATCGCTATTACCATGGTGATGCGGTTTTGGCAGTACATCAATGGGCGTGGATAGC
GGTTTGACTCACGGGGATTTCCAAGTCTCCACCCCATTGACGTCAATGGGAGTTTGTTTTGGCACCAAAA
TCAACGGGACTTTCCAAAATGTCGTAACAACTCCGCCCCATTGACGCAAATGGGCGGTAGGCGTGTACGG
TGGGAGGTCTATATAAGCAGAGCTCTCTGGCTAACTAGAGAACCCACTGCTTACTGGCTTATCGAAATTA
ATACGACTCACTATAGGGAGACCCAAGCTTGCCACCATGGCTTCTAACTTTACTCAGTTCGTTCTCGTCG
ACAATGGCGGAACTGGCGACGTGACTGTCGCCCCAAGCAACTTCGCTAACGGGGTCGCTGAATGGATCAG
CTCTAACTCGCGATCACAGGCTTACAAAGTAACCTGTAGCGTTCGTCAGAGCTCTGCGCAGAATCGCAAA
TACACCATCAAAGTCGAGGTGCCTAAAGTGGCAACCCAGACTGTTGGTGGTGAAGAGCTTCCTGTAGCCG
GATGGAGATCTTACTTAAATATGGAACTAACCATTCCAATTTTCGCCACGAATTCCGACTGCGAGCTTAT
TGTTAAGGCAATGCAAGGTCTCCTAAAAGATGGAAACCCGATTCCCTCGGCCATCGCGGCCAACTCCGGC
ATCTACGGAGGTGGAGGTGGATCTGGTGGATCTCCTCCACATATGGCTTACCCATACGATGTTCCAGATT
ACGCTCCTCCAAAGCTTGGATCCGAATTCCCGGGTCGACTCGAGATGAGCCTGCAGAGCGCGCAGTACCT
CCGGCAGGCAGAAGTCCTGAAGGCTGACATGACAGATTCTAAGCTGGGTCCAGCTGAAGTCTGGACATCC
AGGCAGGCTCTGCAGGACCTGTACCAGAAAATGCTAGTTACCGATTTGGAATACGCTTTAGACAAGAAAG
TAGAACAGGATCTCTGGAATCACGCCTTTAAGAATCAGATCACAACACTACAAGGCCAGGCAAAGAATCG
AGCAAATCCGAATCGGAGTGAAGTTCAGGCAAACCTTTCTCTGTTCCTAGAGGCAGCTAGTGGCTTCTAT
ACTCAGTTATTACAAGAACTGTGTACAGTATTTAATGTAGATTTACCATGCCGTGTGAAGTCTTCCCAAT
TGGGAATTATCAGCAATAAACAGACGCATACCAGCGCCATAGTGAAGCCACAGTCTAGCTCCTGTTCCTA
TATCTGCCAGCACTGCCTCGTCCACCTTGGAGACATTGCTCGATACAGAAACCAGACCAGCCAGGCAGAG
TCCTACTATAGGCATGCAGCTCAGCTTGTCCCCTCCAATGGTCAGCCTTATAATCAGTTGGCTATCTTAG
CTTCTTCCAAAGGAGACCATCTGACCACAATTTTCTACTACTGCAGAAGCATTGCTGTGAAGTTCCCTTT
CCCAGCTGCCTCCACTAATCTGCAAAAAGCACTTTCTAAAGCACTGGAAAGCCGAGATGAGGTGAAAACC
AAGTGGGGTGTTTCTGACTTCATCAAGGCCTTTATTAAATTCCACGGTCATGTGTACCTGAGTAAGAGCT
TGGAAAAGTTGAGCCCTCTTCGAGAGAAATTGGAAGAACAGTTTAAGAGGCTGCTATTCCAAAAAGCTTT
CAACTCTCAGCAGTTAGTTCATGTCACTGTCATTAACCTGTTTCAACTTCATCACCTTCGTGACTTTAGC
AATGAAACCGAGCAGCACACTTATAGCCAAGATGAGCAGCTATGTTGGACACAGTTGCTGGCCCTCTTTA
TGTCTTTTCTTGGCATCCTGTGCAAGTGTCCTCTACAGAATGAGTCTCAGGAGGAGTCCTACAATGCCTA
TCCTCTTCCAGCAGTCAAGGTCTCCATGGACTGGCTAAGACTCAGACCCAGGGTCTTTCAGGAGGCAGTG
GTGGATGAAAGACAGTACATTTGGCCCTGGTTGATTTCTCTTCTGAATAGTTTCCATCCCCATGAAGAGG
ACCTCTCAAGTATTAGTGCGACACCACTTCCAGAGGAGTTTGAATTACAAGGATTTTTGGCATTGAGACC
TTCTTTCAGGAACTTGGATTTTTCCAAAGGTCACCAGGGTATTACAGGGGACAAAGAAGGCCAGCAACGA
CGAATACGACAGCAACGCTTGATCTCTATAGGCAAATGGATTGCTGATAATCAGCCAAGGCTGATTCAGT
GTGAAAATGAGGTAGGGAAATTGTTGTTTATCACAGAAATCCCAGAATTAATACTGGAAGACCCCAGTGA
AGCCAAAGAGAACCTCATTCTGCAGGAAACATCTGTGATAGAGTCGCTGGCTGCAGATGGGAGCCCAGGG
CTAAAATCAGTGCTATCTACAAGCCGAAATTTAAGCAACAACTGTGACACAGGAGAGAAGCCAGTGGTTA
CCTTCAAAGAAAACATTAAGACACGAGAAGTGAACAGAGACCAAGGAAGAAGTTTTCCTCCCAAAGAGGT
AAAATCCCAGACAGAACTAAGAAAGACTCCAGTGTCTGAAGCCAGAAAAACACCTGTAACTCAAACCCCA
ACTCAAGCAAGTAACTCCCAGTTCATCCCCATTCATCACCCTGGAGCCTTCCCTCCTCTTCCCAGCAGGC
CAGGGTTTCCGCCCCCAACATATGTTATCCCCCCGCCTGTGGCATTTTCTATGGGCTCAGGTTACACCTT
CCCAGCTGGTGTTTCTGTCCCAGGAACCTTTCTTCAGCCTACAGCTCACTCTCCAGCAGGAAACCAGGTG
CAAGCTGGGAAACAGTCCCACATTCCTTACAGCCAGCAACGGCCCTCTGGACCAGGGCCAATGAACCAGG
GACCTCAACAATCACAGCCACCTTCCCAGCAACCCCTTACATCTTTACCAGCTCAGCCAACAGCACAGTC
TACAAGCCAGCTGCAGGTTCAAGCTCTAACTCAGCAACAACAATCCCCTACAAAAGCTGTGCCGGCTTTG
GGGAAAAGCCCGCCTCACCACTCTGGATTCCAGCAGTATCAACAGGCAGATGCCTCCAAACAGCTGTGGA
ATCCCCCTCAGGTTCAAGGCCCATTAGGGAAAATTATGCCTGTGAAACAGCCCTACTACCTTCAGACCCA
AGACCCCATAAAACTGTTTGAGCCGTCATTGCAACCTCCTGTAATGCAGCAGCAGCCTCTAGAAAAAAAA
ATGAAGCCTTTTCCCATGGAGCCATATAACCATAATCCCTCAGAAGTCAAGGTCCCAGAATTCTACTGGG
ATTCTTCCTACAGCATGGCTGATAACAGATCTGTAATGGCACAGCAAGCAAACATAGACCGCAGGGGCAA
ACGGTCACCAGGAATCTTCCGTCCAGAGCAGGATCCTGTACCCAGAATGCCGTTTGAGAAATCCTTATTG
GAGAAGCCCTCAGAGCTCATGTCACATTCATCCTCTTTCCTGTCCCTCACCGGATTCTCTCTCAATCAGG
AAAGATACCCAAATAATAGTATGTTCAATGAGGTATATGGGAAAAACCTGACATCCAGCTCCAAAGCAGA
ACTCAGTCCCTCAATGGCCCCCCAGGAAACATCTCTGTATTCCCTTTTTGAAGGGACTCCGTGGTCTCCA
TCACTTCCTGCCAGTTCAGATCATTCAACACCAGCCAGCCAGTCTCCTCATTCCTCTAACCCAAGCAGCC
TACCCAGCTCTCCTCCAACACACAACCATAATTCTGTTCCATTCTCCAATTTTGGACCCATTGGGACTCC
AGATAACAGGGATAGAAGGACTGCAGATCGGTGGAAAACTGATAAGCCAGCCATGGGTGGGTTTGGCATT
GATTATCTCTCAGCAACGTCATCCTCTGAGAGCAGTTGGCATCAGGCCAGCACTCCGAGTGGCACCTGGA
CAGGCCATGGCCCTTCCATGGAGGATTCCTCTGCTGTCCTCATGGAAAGCCTAAAGTCTATCTGGTCCAG
TTCCATGATGCATCCTGGACCTTCTGCTCTGGAGCAGCTGTTAATGCAGCAGAAGCAGAAACAGCAACGG
GGACAAGGCACCATGAACCCTCCACACTGAGCGGCCGCCTAGAGGGCCCTATTCTATAGTGTCACCTAAA
TGCTAGAGCTCGCTGATCAGCCTCGACTGTGCCTTCTAGTTGCCAGCCATCTGTTGTTTGCCCCTCCCCC
GTGCCTTCCTTGACCCTGGAAGGTGCCACTCCCACTGTCCTTTCCTAATAAAATGAGGAAATTGCATCGC
ATTGTCTGAGTAGGTGTCATTCTATTCTGGGGGGTGGGGTGGGGCAGGACAGCAAGGGGGAGGATTGGGA
AGACAATAGCAGGCATGCTGGGGATGCGGTGGGCTCTATGGCTTCTGAGGCGGAAAGAACCAGCTGGGGC
TCTAGGGGGTATCCCC
[124 nt withheld, positions 4777-4900]
C
[91 nt withheld, positions 4902-4992]
A
[49 nt withheld, positions 4994-5042]
CCTTTGACGTTGGAGTCCACGTTCTTT
[37 nt withheld, positions 5070-5106]
ACCCTATCTCGGTCTATTCTTTTGATTTATAAGGGATTTTGCCGATTTCGGCCTATTGGTTAAAAAATGA
GCTGATTTAACAAAAATTTAACGCGAATTAATTCTGTGGAATGTGTGTCAGTTAGGGTGTGGAAAGTCCC
CAGGCTCCCCAGCAGGCAGAAGTATGCAAAGCATGCATCTCAATTAGTCAGCAACCAGGTGTGGAAAGTC
CCCAGGCTCCCCAGCAGGCAGAAGTATGCAAAGCATGCATCTCAATTAGTCAGCAACCATAGTCCCGCCC
CTAACTCCGCCCATCCCGCCCCTAACTCCGCCCAGTTCCGCCCATTCTCCGCCCCATGGCTGACTAATTT
TTTTTATTTATGCAGAGGCCGAGGCCGCCTCTGCCTCTGAGCTATTCCAGAAGTAGTGAGGAGGCTTTTT
TGGAGGCCTAGGCTTTTGCAAAAAGCTCCCGGGAGCTTGTATATCCATTTTCGGATCTGATCAAGAGACA
GGATGAGGATCGTTTCGCATGATTGAACAAGATGGATTGCACGCAGGTTCTCCGGCCGCTTGGGTGGAGA
GGCTATTCGGCTATGACTGGGCACAACAGACAATCGGCTGCTCTGATGCCGCCGTGTTCCGGCTGTCAGC
GCAGGGGCGCCCGGTTCTTTTTGTCAAGACCGACCTGTCCGGTGCCCTGAATGAACTGCAGGACGAGGCA
GCGCGGCTATCGTGGCTGGCCACGACGGGCGTTCCTTGCGCAGCTGTGCTCGACGTTGTCACTGAAGCGG
GAAGGGACTGGCTGCTATTGGGCGAAGTGCCGGGGCAGGATCTCCTGTCATCTCACCTTGCTCCTGCCGA
GAAAGTATCCATCATGGCTGATGCAATGCGGCGGCTGCATACGCTTGATCCGGCTACCTGCCCATTCGAC
CACCAAGCGAAACATCGCATCGAGCGAGCACGTACTCGGATGGAAGCCGGTCTTGTCGATCAGGATGATC
TGGACGAAGAGCATCAGGGGCTCGCGCCAGCCGAACTGTTCGCCAGGCTCAAGGCGCGCATGCCCGACGG
CGAGGATCTCGTCGTGACCCATGGCGATGCCTGCTTGCCGAATATCATGGTGGAAAATGGCCGCTTTTCT
GGATTCATCGACTGTGGCCGGCTGGGTGTGGCGGACCGCTATCAGGACATAGCGTTGGCTACCCGTGATA
TTGCTGAAGAGCTTGGCGGCGAATGGGCTGACCGCTTCCTCGTGCTTTACGGTATCGCCGCTCCCGATTC
GCAGCGCATCGCCTTCTATCGCCTTCTTGACGAGTTCTTCTGAGCGGGACTCTGGGGTTCGAAATGACCG
ACCAAGCGACGCCCAACCTGCCATCACGAGATTTCGATTCCACCGCCGCCTTCTATGAAAGGTTGGGCTT
CGGAATCGTTTTCCGGGACGCCGGCTGGATGATCCTCCAGCGCGGGGATCTCATGCTGGAGTTCTTCGCC
CACCCCAACTTGTTTATTGCAGCTTATAATGGTTACAAATAAAGCAATAGCATCACAAATTTCACAAATA
AAGCATTTTTTTCACTGCATTCTAGTTGTGGTTTGTCCAAACTCATCAATGTATCTTATCATGTCTGTAT
ACCGTCGACCTCTAGCTAGAGCTTGGCGTAATCATGGTCATAGCTGTTTCCTGTGTGAAATTGTTATCCG
CTCACAATTCCACACAACATACGAGCCGGAAGCATAAAGTGTAAAGCCTGGGGTGCCTAATGAGTGAGCT
AACTCACATTAATTGCGTTGCGCTCACTGCCCGCTTTCCAGTCGGGAAACCTGTCGTGCCAGCTGCATTA
ATGAATCGGCCAACGCGCGGGGAGAGGCGGTTTGCGTATTGGGCGCTCTTCCGCTTCCTCGCTCACTGAC
TCGCTGCGCTCGGTCGTTCGGCTGCGGCGAGCGGTATCAGCTCACTCAAAGGCGGTAATACGGTTATCCA
CAGAATCAGGGGATAACGCAGGAAAGAACATGTGAGCAAAAGGCCAGCAAAAGGCCAGGAACCGTAAAAA
GGCCGCGTTGCTGGCGTTTTTCCATAGGCTCCGCCCCCCTGACGAGCATCACAAAAATCGACGCTCAAGT
CAGAGGTGGCGAAACCCGACAGGACTATAAAGATACCAGGCGTTTCCCCCTGGAAGCTCCCTCGTGCGCT
CTCCTGTTCCGACCCTGCCGCTTACCGGATACCTGTCCGCCTTTCTCCCTTCGGGAAGCGTGGCGCTTTC
TCATAGCTCACGCTGTAGGTATCTCAGTTCGGTGTAGGTCGTTCGCTCCAAGCTGGGCTGTGTGCACGAA
CCCCCCGTTCAGCCCGACCGCTGCGCCTTATCCGGTAACTATCGTCTTGAGTCCAACCCGGTAAGACACG
ACTTATCGCCACTGGCAGCAGCCACTGGTAACAGGATTAGCAGAGCGAGGTATGTAGGCGGTGCTACAGA
GTTCTTGAAGTGGTGGCCTAACTACGGCTACACTAGAAGAACAGTATTTGGTATCTGCGCTCTGCTGAAG
CCAGTTACCTTCGGAAAAAGAGTTGGTAGCTCTTGATCCGGCAAACAAACCACCGCTGGTAGCGGTGGTT
TTTTTGTTTGCAAGCAGCAGATTACGCGCAGAAAAAAAGGATCTCAAGAAGATCCTTTGATCTTTTCTAC
GGGGTCTGACGCTCAGTGGAACGAAAACTCACGTTAAGGGATTTTGGTCATGAGATTATCAAAAAGGATC
TTCACCTAGATCCTTTTAAATTAAAAATGAAGTTTTAAATCAATCTAAAGTATATATGAGTAAACTTGGT
CTGACAGTTACCAATGCTTAATCAGTGAGGCACCTATCTCAGCGATCTGTCTATTTCGTTCATCCATAGT
TGCCTGACTCCCCGTCGTGTAGATAACTACGATACGGGAGGGCTTACCATCTGGCCCCAGTGCTGCAATG
ATACCGCGAGACCCACGCTCACCGGCTCCAGATTTATCAGCAATAAACCAGCCAGCCGGAAGGGCCGAGC
GCAGAAGTGGTCCTGCAACTTTATCCGCCTCCATCCAGTCTATTAATTGTTGCCGGGAAGCTAGAGTAAG
TAGTTCGCCAGTTAATAGTTTGCGCAACGTTGTTGCCATTGCTACAGGCATCGTGGTGTCACGCTCGTCG
TTTGGTATGGCTTCATTCAGCTCCGGTTCCCAACGATCAAGGCGAGTTACATGATCCCCCATGTTGTGCA
AAAAAGCGGTTAGCTCCTTCGGTCCTCCGATCGTTGTCAGAAGTAAGTTGGCCGCAGTGTTATCACTCAT
GGTTATGGCAGCACTGCATAATTCTCTTACTGTCATGCCATCCGTAAGATGCTTTTCTGTGACTGGTGAG
TACTCAACCAAGTCATTCTGAGAATAGTGTATGCGGCGACCGAGTTGCTCTTGCCCGGCGTCAATACGGG
ATAATACCGCGCCACATAGCAGAACTTTAAAAGTGCTCATCATTGGAAAACGTTCTTCGGGGCGAAAACT
CTCAAGGATCTTACCGCTGTTGAGATCCAGTTCGATGTAACCCACTCGTGCACCCAACTGATCTTCAGCA
TCTTTTACTTTCACCAGCGTTTCTGGGTGAGCAAAAACAGGAAGGCAAAATGCCGCAAAAAAGGGAATAA
GGGCGACACGGAAATGTTGAATACTCATACTCTTCCTTTTTCAATATTATTGAAGCATTTATCAGGGTTA
TTGTCTCATGAGCGGATACATATTTGAATGTATTTAGAAAAATAAACAAATAGGGGTTCCGCGCACATTT
CCCCGAAAAGTGCCACCTGACGTCGACGGATCGGGAGATCTCCCGATCCCCTATGGTGCACTCTCAGTAC
AATCTGCTCTGATGCCGCATAGTTAAGCCAGTATCTGCTCCCTGCTTGTGTGTTGGAGGTCGCTGAGTAG
TGCGCGAGCAAAATTTAAGCTACAACAAGGCAAGGCTTGACCGACAATTGCATGAAGAATCTGCTTAGGG
TTAGGCGTTTTGCGCTGCTTCGCGATGTACGGGCCAGATATACGCGTT
Features (pLannotate 1.2.2; 23 found; start..end, strand, type, name):
      1..380     +  enhancer       CMV enhancer: human cytomegalovirus immediate early enhancer
    381..584     +  promoter       CMV promoter: human cytomegalovirus (CMV) immediate early promoter
    580..613     +  LTR            5' LTR (truncated) (fragment): truncated 5' long terminal repeat (LTR) from HIV-1
    629..647     +  promoter       T7 promoter: promoter for bacteriophage T7 RNA polymerase
    670..1056    +  CDS            MS2: bacteriophage MS2 coat protein binds to a specific stem-loop structure in the viral RNA (Peabody, 1993)
   1099..1125    +  CDS            3xHA (fragment): three tandem HA epitope tags
   1165..4437    +  CDS            SMG7: SMG7_HUMAN - Also known as C1orf16, EST1C, KIAA0250. Experimental evidence at protein level: Swiss-Prot protein existence level 1. Plays a role in nonsense-mediated mRNA decay. Recruits UPF1 to cytoplasmic mRNA decay bodies. Together with SMG5 is thought to provide a link to the mRNA degradation machinery involving exonucleolytic pathways, and to serve as an adapter for UPF1 to protein phosphatase 2A (PP2A), thereby triggering UPF1 dephosphorylation. From Homo sapiens (Human).
   4463..4481    -  promoter       SP6 promoter: promoter for bacteriophage SP6 RNA polymerase
   4507..4731    +  polyA_signal   bGH poly(A) signal: bovine growth hormone polyadenylation signal
   4735..4756    +  promoter       SV40 promoter (fragment): SV40 enhancer and early promoter
   4777..5205    +  rep_origin     f1 ori (sequence partly withheld): f1 bacteriophage origin of replication; arrow indicates direction of (+) strand synthesis
   5219..5548    +  promoter       SV40 promoter: SV40 enhancer and early promoter
   5615..6406    +  CDS            neo: KKA2_KLEPN - Also known as kan, nptII. Experimental evidence at protein level: Swiss-Prot protein existence level 1. Resistance to kanamycin, neomycin, paromomycin, ribostamycin, butirosin and gentamicin B. From Klebsiella pneumoniae.
   6430..6588    +  CDS            ble (fragment): BLE_KLEPN - Experimental evidence at protein level: Swiss-Prot protein existence level 1. Binding protein with a strong affinity to the bleomycin family of antibiotics. Binds to CL990; an antimitotic-antibiotic compound. From Klebsiella pneumoniae.
   6583..6704    +  polyA_signal   SV40 poly(A) signal: SV40 polyadenylation signal
   6777..6793    -  protein_bind   lac operator: The lac repressor binds to the lac operator to inhibit transcription in E. coli. This inhibition can be relieved by adding lactose or isopropyl-β-D-thiogalactopyranoside (IPTG). lac repressor encoded by lacI
   6801..6831    -  promoter       lac promoter: promoter for the E. coli lac operon
   6846..6867    -  protein_bind   CAP binding site: CAP binding activates transcription in the presence of cAMP. E. coli catabolite activator protein
   6880..6972    -  CDS            lacI (fragment): lac repressor; lacI; The lac repressor binds to the lac operator to inhibit transcription in E. coli. This inhibition can be relieved by adding lactose or isopropyl-β-D-thiogalactopyranoside (IPTG).
   7155..7743    -  rep_origin     ori: high-copy-number ColE1/pMB1/pBR322/pUC origin of replication
   7914..8774    -  CDS            AmpR: β-lactamase; bla; confers resistance to ampicillin, carbenicillin, and related antibiotics
   8775..8879    -  promoter       AmpR promoter: bla
   8938..8990    -  misc_feature   bom (fragment): basis of mobility region from pBR322
