[The description below was written by a language model from this plasmid's Addgene catalogue record and pLannotate feature annotations shown in this document.]
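Description:
pcDNA3.1-MS2-HA-HsSmg7_T is a 9,144 nt mammalian expression plasmid encoding human SMG7 as an N-terminal fusion to the bacteriophage MS2 coat protein and an HA epitope. The catalogue lists the backbone as unknown, but the name and the annotated features (CMV enhancer/promoter, T7 and SP6 promoters flanking the insert, bGH polyadenylation signal, f1 ori, SV40-driven neomycin cassette) match a pcDNA3.1-type vector. It is propagated in E. coli at high copy from a ColE1/pUC-type origin under ampicillin selection via the AmpR β-lactamase gene. The neo gene, driven by the SV40 early promoter and followed by the SV40 poly(A) signal, would allow G418 selection of mammalian cells. Short annotated fragments such as the HIV-1 LTR piece, ble, lacI and bom are probably partial sequence matches, not functional elements.

The CMV immediate early enhancer and promoter drive a single reading frame consisting of the MS2 coat protein, an HA tag (annotated as a fragment of 3xHA, consistent with a single epitope) and the SMG7 coding sequence, terminated by the bGH poly(A) signal. The insert corresponds to isoform 2 and carries two silent changes (G216A, A1521G) and one amino acid substitution, V854I, relative to the NCBI reference. SMG7 is a nonsense-mediated mRNA decay factor that acts with SMG5 to link UPF1-bound transcripts to the degradation machinery. The MS2 coat protein binds a specific RNA stem-loop, so the fusion can be tethered to reporter mRNAs carrying MS2 binding sites to test the effect of SMG7 on mRNA stability, while the HA tag allows detection or immunoprecipitation. This fits the associated study of how SMG5-SMG7 recruits the CCR4-NOT deadenylase complex, though the record itself states the purpose only as mammalian expression of HsSmg7.
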