Addgene plasmid #147556: pcDNA3.1-MS2-HA-HsSmg7_T
Purpose: Mammalian Expression of HsSmg7
Depositing lab: Elisa Izaurralde. Depositing organization: Max Planck Institute for Developmental Biology. Publication: The SMG5-SMG7 heterodimer directly recruits the CCR4-NOT deadenylase complex to mRNAs containing nonsense codons via interaction with POP2. Loh B, Jonas S, Izaurralde E. Genes Dev. 2013 Oct 1;27(19):2125-38. doi: 10.1101/gad.226951.113. PubMed 24115769.
Backbone
  Vector backbone: Unknown
  Vector type: Mammalian Expression
Growth in bacteria
  Bacterial resistance: Ampicillin, 100 μg/mL
  Growth temperature: 37°C
  Growth strain: DH5alpha
  Copy number: High Copy
Gene/Insert
  Gene/Insert name: HsSmg7
  Species: H. sapiens (human)
  Mutation: two silent mutation G216A, A1521G and one non silent mutation V854I compared to the sequence given by NCBI: NM_201568.1 isoform2.
  Entrez Gene: SMG7 (a.k.a. C1orf16, EST1C, SGA56M)
  Cloning method: Unknown
Terms and licenses: Academic/Nonprofit Terms; Industry Terms: Not Available to Industry
Depositor comments: Plasmids from this collection were made available to the research community and donated after the lab closed. Please note that the sequence provided by the depositing laboratory may be theoretical/predicted or based on Sanger sequencing results. There may be discrepancies between sequencing results obtained by Addgene and the depositor sequence. If an Addgene verified sequence is not available, please contact before placing your order to request that our lab fully sequence the plasmid.
How to cite: pcDNA3.1-MS2-HA-HsSmg7_T was a gift from Elisa Izaurralde (Addgene plasmid # 147556 ; http://n2t.net/addgene:147556 ; RRID:Addgene_147556)
